Addgene plasmid #116132: pHAGE-BRAF-T599Ifs*13
Purpose: Lentiviral expression of BRAF T599Ifs*13
Depositing lab: Gordon Mills & Kenneth Scott. Depositing organization: Baylor College of Medicine. Publication: Systematic Functional Annotation of Somatic Mutations in Cancer. Ng PK, Li J, Jeong KJ, Shao S, Chen H, Tsang YH, Sengupta S, Wang Z, Bhavana VH, Tran R, Soewito S, Minussi DC, Moreno D, Kong K, Dogruluk T, Lu H, Gao J, Tokheim C, Zhou DC, Johnson AM, Zeng J, Ip CKM, Ju Z, Wester M, Yu S, Li Y, Vellano CP, Schultz N, Karchin R, Ding L, Lu Y, Cheung LWT, Chen K, Shaw KR, Meric-Bernstam F, Scott KL, Yi S, Sahni N, Liang H, Mills GB. Cancer Cell. 2018 Mar 12;33(3):450-462.e10. doi: 10.1016/j.ccell.2018.01.021. PubMed 29533785.
Backbone
  Vector backbone: pHAGE
  Vector type: Lentiviral
Growth in bacteria
  Bacterial resistance: Ampicillin, 100 μg/mL
  Growth temperature: 37°C
  Growth strain: Stbl3
  Copy number: High Copy
Gene/Insert
  Gene/Insert name: BRAF
  Species: H. sapiens (human)
  Mutation: T599Ifs*13
  Entrez Gene: BRAF (a.k.a. B-RAF1, B-raf, BRAF-1, BRAF1, NS7, RAFB1)
  Cloning method: Gateway Cloning
Terms and licenses: Academic/Nonprofit Terms; Industry Terms: Not Available to Industry
How to cite: pHAGE-BRAF-T599Ifs*13 was a gift from Gordon Mills & Kenneth Scott (Addgene plasmid # 116132 ; http://n2t.net/addgene:116132 ; RRID:Addgene_116132)
