[The description below was written by a language model from this plasmid's Addgene catalogue record and the feature table of its GenBank file.]
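Description:
pHAGE-BRAF-T599Ifs*13 is a 10.8 kb HIV-1-based lentiviral expression plasmid built on the pHAGE backbone, carrying a human BRAF open reading frame with the frameshift mutation T599Ifs*13. It is propagated in E. coli through a high-copy ColE1/pUC-type origin and selected with ampicillin via the beta-lactamase gene. The viral portion comprises a full-length HIV-1 LTR at the 5' end of the transfer cassette (annotated in the feature table as a "3' LTR"), the Psi packaging signal, the Rev response element for Rev-dependent nuclear export, the cPPT/CTS element, and a U3-deleted self-inactivating 3' LTR. Packaging functions are not encoded on the plasmid and must be supplied in trans.

The expression cassette is driven by the constitutive human EF-1-alpha promoter, including its first intron. The BRAF insert was introduced by Gateway cloning and sits between attB1 and attB2 sites, preceded by a Kozak consensus sequence; the coding sequence itself is not annotated in the feature table. Downstream lie short T3 and T7 promoter sequences, an attB4 core site and a V5 epitope tag. The record does not say whether the tag is fused in frame, and a frameshift that terminates prematurely would be expected to stop translation before reaching it. An EMCV IRES then directs translation of puromycin N-acetyltransferase from the same transcript, allowing puromycin selection of transduced cells, and a WPRE enhances transcript expression. The construct comes from a collection made for the systematic functional annotation of somatic cancer mutations, and it serves for stable expression of this BRAF variant in mammalian cells.
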