LOCUS       Exported 10791 bp ds-DNA circular SYN 13-MAY-2021
DEFINITION  Lentiviral expression of BRAF T599Ifs*13.
ACCESSION   .
VERSION     .
KEYWORDS    pHAGE-BRAF-T599Ifs*13
SOURCE      synthetic DNA construct
  ORGANISM  synthetic DNA construct
REFERENCE   1 (bases 1 to 10791)
  AUTHORS   Ng PK, Li J, Jeong KJ, Shao S, Chen H, Tsang YH, Sengupta S, Wang Z,
            Bhavana VH, Tran R, Soewito S, Minussi DC, Moreno D, Kong K,
            Dogruluk T, Lu H, Gao J, Tokheim C, Zhou DC, Johnson AM, Zeng J, Ip
            CKM, Ju Z, Wester M, Yu S, Li Y, Vellano CP, Schultz N, Karchin R,
            Ding L, Lu Y, Cheung LWT, Chen K, Shaw KR, Meric-Bernstam F, Scott
            KL, Yi S, Sahni N, Liang H, Mills GB
  TITLE     Systematic Functional Annotation of Somatic Mutations in Cancer.
  JOURNAL   Cancer Cell. 2018 Mar 12;33(3):450-462.e10. doi:
            10.1016/j.ccell.2018.01.021.
  PUBMED    29533785
REFERENCE   2 (bases 1 to 10791)
  AUTHORS   .
  TITLE     Direct Submission
  JOURNAL   Exported May 13, 2021 from SnapGene Server 1.1.58
            http://www.snapgene.com
FEATURES             Location/Qualifiers
     source          1..10791
                     /organism="synthetic DNA construct"
                     /mol_type="other DNA"
     protein_bind    20..44
                     /gene="mutant version of attB"
                     /label=attB1
                     /bound_moiety="BP Clonase(TM)"
                     /note="recombination site for the Gateway(R) BP reaction"
     regulatory      45..54
                     /regulatory_class="other"
                     /note="vertebrate consensus sequence for strong initiation
                     of translation (Kozak, 1987)"
     protein_bind    complement(2350..2374)
                     /gene="mutant version of attB"
                     /label=attB2
                     /bound_moiety="BP Clonase(TM)"
                     /note="recombination site for the Gateway(R) BP reaction"
     promoter        2382..2400
                     /label=T3 promoter
                     /note="promoter for bacteriophage T3 RNA polymerase"
     primer_bind     complement(2425..2444)
                     /label=T7
                     /note="T7 promoter, forward primer"
     promoter        complement(2426..2444)
                     /label=T7 promoter
                     /note="promoter for bacteriophage T7 RNA polymerase"
     protein_bind    complement(2450..2470)
                     /gene="mutant version of attB"
                     /label=attB4
                     /bound_moiety="BP Clonase(TM)"
                     /note="core recombination site for the Gateway(R) BP
                     reaction"
     CDS             2524..2565
                     /codon_start=1
                     /product="epitope tag from simian virus 5"
                     /label=V5 tag
                     /translation="GKPIPNPLLGLDST"
     misc_feature    2586..3153
                     /label=IRES
                     /note="internal ribosome entry site (IRES) of the
                     encephalomyocarditis virus (EMCV)"
     misc_feature    2603..3155
                     /label=IRES
                     /note="internal ribosome entry site (IRES) of the
                     encephalomyocarditis virus (EMCV)"
     primer_bind     complement(2747..2764)
                     /label=IRES reverse
                     /note="IRES internal ribosome entry site, reverse primer.
                     Also called pCDH-rev"
     primer_bind     2974..2993
                     /label=IRES-F
                     /note="IRES internal ribosome entry site, forward primer"
     CDS             3167..3766
                     /codon_start=1
                     /gene="pac from Streptomyces alboniger"
                     /product="puromycin N-acetyltransferase"
                     /label=PuroR
                     /note="confers resistance to puromycin"
                     /translation="MTEYKPTVRLATRDDVPRAVRTLAAAFADYPATRHTVDPDRHIER
                     VTELQELFLTRVGLDIGKVWVADDGAAVAVWTTPESVEAGAVFAEIGPRMAELSGSRLA
                     AQQQMEGLLAPHRPKEPAWFLATVGVSPDHQGKGLGSAVVLPGVEAAERAGVPAFLETS
                     APRNLPFYERLGFTVTADVEVPEGPRTWCMTRKPGA"
     primer_bind     complement(3167..3186)
                     /label=Puro-R
                     /note="Puromycin resistance gene, reverse primer. Also
                     called puro-variant-R"
     primer_bind     3663..3683
                     /label=Puro-F
                     /note="Puromycin resistance gene, forward primer"
     misc_feature    3780..4368
                     /label=WPRE
                     /note="woodchuck hepatitis virus posttranscriptional
                     regulatory element"
     primer_bind     complement(3833..3853)
                     /label=WPRE-R
                     /note="WPRE, reverse primer"
     CDS             complement(4251..4262)
                     /codon_start=1
                     /product="Factor Xa recognition and cleavage site"
                     /label=Factor Xa site
                     /translation="IEGR"
     LTR             4443..4676
                     /label=3' LTR (Delta-U3)
                     /note="self-inactivating 3' long terminal repeat (LTR) from
                     HIV-1"
     primer_bind     complement(4795..4813)
                     /label=pBRforEco
                     /note="pBR322 vectors, upsteam of EcoRI site, forward
                     primer"
     promoter        4881..4985
                     /gene="bla"
                     /label=AmpR promoter
     CDS             4986..5846
                     /codon_start=1
                     /gene="bla"
                     /product="beta-lactamase"
                     /label=AmpR
                     /note="confers resistance to ampicillin, carbenicillin, and
                     related antibiotics"
                     /translation="MSIQHFRVALIPFFAAFCLPVFAHPETLVKVKDAEDQLGARVGYI
                     ELDLNSGKILESFRPEERFPMMSTFKVLLCGAVLSRVDAGQEQLGRRIHYSQNDLVEYS
                     PVTEKHLTDGMTVRELCSAAITMSDNTAANLLLTTIGGPKELTAFLHNMGDHVTRLDRW
                     EPELNEAIPNDERDTTMPVAMATTLRKLLTGELLTLASRQQLIDWMEADKVAGPLLRSA
                     LPAGWFIADKSGAGERGSRGIIAALGPDGKPSRIVVIYTTGSQATMDERNRQIAEIGAS
                     LIKHW"
     primer_bind     complement(5204..5223)
                     /label=Amp-R
                     /note="Ampicillin resistance gene, reverse primer"
     rep_origin      6017..6605
                     /direction=RIGHT
                     /label=ori
                     /note="high-copy-number ColE1/pMB1/pBR322/pUC origin of
                     replication"
     primer_bind     6506..6525
                     /label=pBR322ori-F
                     /note="pBR322 origin, forward primer"
     primer_bind     6759..6776
                     /label=L4440
                     /note="L4440 vector, forward primer"
     primer_bind     6868..6887
                     /label=SV40pro-F
                     /note="SV40 promoter/origin, forward primer"
     protein_bind    7016..7037
                     /label=CAP binding site
                     /bound_moiety="E. coli catabolite activator protein"
                     /note="CAP binding activates transcription in the presence
                     of cAMP."
     promoter        7052..7082
                     /label=lac promoter
                     /note="promoter for the E. coli lac operon"
     protein_bind    7090..7106
                     /label=lac operator
                     /bound_moiety="lac repressor encoded by lacI"
                     /note="The lac repressor binds to the lac operator to
                     inhibit transcription in E. coli. This inhibition can be
                     relieved by adding lactose or
                     isopropyl-beta-D-thiogalactopyranoside (IPTG)."
     primer_bind     7095..7117
                     /label=M13/pUC Reverse
                     /note="In lacZ gene"
     primer_bind     7114..7130
                     /label=M13 rev
                     /note="common sequencing primer, one of multiple similar
                     variants"
     primer_bind     7114..7130
                     /label=M13 Reverse
                     /note="In lacZ gene. Also called M13-rev"
     primer_bind     7180..7199
                     /label=EBV-rev
                     /note="SV40 polyA terminator, reverse primer"
     LTR             7391..8024
                     /label=3' LTR
                     /note="3' long terminal repeat (LTR) from HIV-1"
     misc_feature    8071..8196
                     /label=HIV-1 Psi
                     /note="packaging signal of human immunodeficiency virus
                     type 1"
     misc_feature    8693..8926
                     /label=RRE
                     /note="The Rev response element (RRE) of HIV-1 allows for
                     Rev-dependent mRNA export from the nucleus to the
                     cytoplasm."
     CDS             9111..9155
                     /codon_start=1
                     /product="antigenic peptide corresponding to amino acids
                     655 to 669 of the HIV envelope protein gp41 (Lutje Hulsik
                     et al., 2013)"
                     /label=gp41 peptide
                     /note="recognized by the 2H10 single-chain llama nanobody"
                     /translation="KNEQELLELDKWASL"
     misc_feature    9448..9565
                     /label=cPPT/CTS
                     /note="central polypurine tract and central termination
                     sequence of HIV-1"
     promoter        9613..10791
                     /label=EF-1-alpha promoter
                     /note="strong constitutive promoter for human elongation
                     factor EF-1-alpha"
     intron          9844..10782
                     /label=EF-1-alpha intron A
                     /note="intron upstream of the start codon of human
                     EF-1-alpha"
     primer_bind     10739..10759
                     /label=EF1a-F
                     /note="Human elongation factor-1a promoter, forward primer"
ORIGIN
        1 agcggccctg cagatatcaa caagtttgta caaaaaagca ggcaccatgg cggcgctgag
       61 cggtggcggt ggtggcggcg cggagccggg ccaggctctg ttcaacgggg acatggagcc
      121 cgaggccggc gccggcgccg gcgccgcggc ctcttcggct gcggaccctg ccattccgga
      181 ggaggtgtgg aatatcaaac aaatgattaa gttgacacag gaacatatag aggccctatt
      241 ggacaaattt ggtggggagc ataatccacc atcaatatat ctggaggcct atgaagaata
      301 caccagcaag ctagatgcac tccaacaaag agaacaacag ttattggaat ctctggggaa
      361 cggaactgat ttttctgttt ctagctctgc atcaatggat accgttacat cttcttcctc
      421 ttctagcctt tcagtgctac cttcatctct ttcagttttt caaaatccca cagatgtggc
      481 acggagcaac cccaagtcac cacaaaaacc tatcgttaga gtcttcctgc ccaacaaaca
      541 gaggacagtg gtacctgcaa ggtgtggagt tacagtccga gacagtctaa agaaagcact
      601 gatgatgaga ggtctaatcc cagagtgctg tgctgtttac agaattcagg atggagagaa
      661 gaaaccaatt ggttgggaca ctgatatttc ctggcttact ggagaagaat tgcatgtgga
      721 agtgttggag aatgttccac ttacaacaca caactttgta cgaaaaacgt ttttcacctt
      781 agcattttgt gacttttgtc gaaagctgct tttccagggt ttccgctgtc aaacatgtgg
      841 ttataaattt caccagcgtt gtagtacaga agttccactg atgtgtgtta attatgacca
      901 acttgatttg ctgtttgtct ccaagttctt tgaacaccac ccaataccac aggaagaggc
      961 gtccttagca gagactgccc taacatctgg atcatcccct tccgcacccg cctcggactc
     1021 tattgggccc caaattctca ccagtccgtc tccttcaaaa tccattccaa ttccacagcc
     1081 cttccgacca gcagatgaag atcatcgaaa tcaatttggg caacgagacc gatcctcatc
     1141 agctcccaat gtgcatataa acacaataga acctgtcaat attgatgact tgattagaga
     1201 ccaaggattt cgtggtgatg gaggatcaac cacaggtttg tctgctaccc cccctgcctc
     1261 attacctggc tcactaacta acgtgaaagc cttacagaaa tctccaggac ctcagcgaga
     1321 aaggaagtca tcttcatcct cagaagacag gaatcgaatg aaaacacttg gtagacggga
     1381 ctcgagtgat gattgggaga ttcctgatgg gcagattaca gtgggacaaa gaattggatc
     1441 tggatcattt ggaacagtct acaagggaaa gtggcatggt gatgtggcag tgaaaatgtt
     1501 gaatgtgaca gcacctacac ctcagcagtt acaagccttc aaaaatgaag taggagtact
     1561 caggaaaaca cgacatgtga atatcctact cttcatgggc tattccacaa agccacaact
     1621 ggctattgtt acccagtggt gtgagggctc cagcttgtat caccatctcc atatcattga
     1681 gaccaaattt gagatgatca aacttataga tattgcacga cagactgcac agggcatgga
     1741 ttacttacac gccaagtcaa tcatccacag agacctcaag agtaataata tatttcttca
     1801 tgaagacctc acagtaaaaa taggtgattt tggtctagct atacgtgaaa tctcgatgga
     1861 gtgggtccca tcagtttgaa cagttgtctg gatccatttt gtggatggca ccagaagtca
     1921 tcagaatgca agataaaaat ccatacagct ttcagtcaga tgtatatgca tttggaattg
     1981 ttctgtatga attgatgact ggacagttac cttattcaaa catcaacaac agggaccaga
     2041 taatttttat ggtgggacga ggatacctgt ctccagatct cagtaaggta cggagtaact
     2101 gtccaaaagc catgaagaga ttaatggcag agtgcctcaa aaagaaaaga gatgagagac
     2161 cactctttcc ccaaattctc gcctctattg agctgctggc ccgctcattg ccaaaaattc
     2221 accgcagtgc atcagaaccc tccttgaatc gggctggttt ccaaacagag gattttagtc
     2281 tatatgcttg tgcttctcca aaaacaccca tccaggcagg gggatatggt gcgtttcctg
     2341 tccactagaa cccagctttc ttgtacaaag tggtgatatc caattaaccc tcactaaagg
     2401 ttgtgatagt agttagatat ttgtccctat agtgagtcgt attaccaccc aacttttcta
     2461 tacaaagtgg ttgatatcca gcacagtggc ggccgctcga gtctagaggg cccgcggttc
     2521 gaaggtaagc ctatccctaa ccctctcctc ggtctcgatt ctacgcgtac cggttagtaa
     2581 tgagatccct cccccccccc taacgttact ggccgaagcc gcttggaata aggccggtgt
     2641 gcgtttgtct atatgttatt ttccaccata ttgccgtctt ttggcaatgt gagggcccgg
     2701 aaacctggcc ctgtcttctt gacgagcatt cctaggggtc tttcccctct cgccaaagga
     2761 atgcaaggtc tgttgaatgt cgtgaaggaa gcagttcctc tggaagcttc ttgaagacaa
     2821 acaacgtctg tagcgaccct ttgcaggcag cggaaccccc cacctggcga caggtgcctc
     2881 tgcggccaaa agccacgtgt ataagataca cctgcaaagg cggcacaacc ccagtgccac
     2941 gttgtgagtt ggatagttgt ggaaagagtc aaatggctct cctcaagcgt attcaacaag
     3001 gggctgaagg atgcccagaa ggtaccccat tgtatgggat ctgatctggg gcctcggtgc
     3061 acatgcttta catgtgttta gtcgaggtta aaaaaacgtc taggcccccc gaaccacggg
     3121 gacgtggttt tcctttgaaa aacacgatga taatatggcc acacatatga ccgagtacaa
     3181 gcccacggtg cgcctcgcca cccgcgacga cgtccccagg gccgtacgca ccctcgccgc
     3241 cgcgttcgcc gactaccccg ccacgcgcca caccgtcgat ccggaccgcc acatcgagcg
     3301 ggtcaccgag ctgcaagaac tcttcctcac gcgcgtcggg ctcgacatcg gcaaggtgtg
     3361 ggtcgcggac gacggcgccg cggtggcggt ctggaccacg ccggagagcg tcgaagcggg
     3421 ggcggtgttc gccgagatcg gcccgcgcat ggccgagttg agcggttccc ggctggccgc
     3481 gcagcaacag atggaaggcc tcctggcgcc gcaccggccc aaggagcccg cgtggttcct
     3541 ggccaccgtc ggcgtctcgc ccgaccacca gggcaagggt ctgggcagcg ccgtcgtgct
     3601 ccccggagtg gaggcggccg agcgcgccgg ggtgcccgcc ttcctggaga cctccgcgcc
     3661 ccgcaacctc cccttctacg agcggctcgg cttcaccgtc accgccgacg tcgaggtgcc
     3721 cgaaggaccg cgcacctggt gcatgacccg caagcccggt gcctaaatcg atagatccta
     3781 atcaacctct ggattacaaa atttgtgaaa gattgactgg tattcttaac tatgttgctc
     3841 cttttacgct atgtggatac gctgctttaa tgcctttgta tcatgctatt gcttcccgta
     3901 tggctttcat tttctcctcc ttgtataaat cctggttgct gtctctttat gaggagttgt
     3961 ggcccgttgt caggcaacgt ggcgtggtgt gcactgtgtt tgctgacgca acccccactg
     4021 gttggggcat tgccaccacc tgtcagctcc tttccgggac tttcgctttc cccctcccta
     4081 ttgccacggc ggaactcatc gccgcctgcc ttgcccgctg ctggacaggg gctcggctgt
     4141 tgggcactga caattccgtg gtgttgtcgg ggaaatcatc gtcctttcct tggctgctcg
     4201 cctgtgttgc cacctggatt ctgcgcggga cgtccttctg ctacgtccct tcggccctca
     4261 atccagcgga ccttccttcc cgcggcctgc tgccggctct gcggcctctt ccgcgtcttc
     4321 gccttcgccc tcagacgagt cggatctccc tttgggccgc ctccccgcct gagatccttt
     4381 aagaccaatg acttacaagg cagctgtaga tcttagccac tttttaaaag aaaagggggg
     4441 actggaaggg ctaattcact cccaacgaag acaagatctg ctttttgctt gtactgggtc
     4501 tctctggtta gaccagatct gagcctggga gctctctggc taactaggga acccactgct
     4561 taagcctcaa taaagcttgc cttgagtgct tcaagtagtg tgtgcccgtc tgttgtgtga
     4621 ctctggtaac tagagatccc tcagaccctt ttagtcagtg tggaaaatct ctagcagtag
     4681 tagttcatgt catcttatta ttcagtattt ataacttgca aagaaatgaa tatcagagag
     4741 tgagaggccc gggttaatta aggaaagggc tagatcattc ttgaagacga aagggcctcg
     4801 tgatacgcct atttttatag gttaatgtca tgataataat ggtttcttag acgtcaggtg
     4861 gcacttttcg gggaaatgtg cgcggaaccc ctatttgttt atttttctaa atacattcaa
     4921 atatgtatcc gctcatgaga caataaccct gataaatgct tcaataatat tgaaaaagga
     4981 agagtatgag tattcaacat ttccgtgtcg cccttattcc cttttttgcg gcattttgcc
     5041 ttcctgtttt tgctcaccca gaaacgctgg tgaaagtaaa agatgctgaa gatcagttgg
     5101 gtgcacgagt gggttacatc gaactggatc tcaacagcgg taagatcctt gagagttttc
     5161 gccccgaaga acgttttcca atgatgagca cttttaaagt tctgctatgt ggcgcggtat
     5221 tatcccgtgt tgacgccggg caagagcaac tcggtcgccg catacactat tctcagaatg
     5281 acttggttga gtactcacca gtcacagaaa agcatcttac ggatggcatg acagtaagag
     5341 aattatgcag tgctgccata accatgagtg ataacactgc ggccaactta cttctgacaa
     5401 cgatcggagg accgaaggag ctaaccgctt ttttgcacaa catgggggat catgtaactc
     5461 gccttgatcg ttgggaaccg gagctgaatg aagccatacc aaacgacgag cgtgacacca
     5521 cgatgcctgt agcaatggca acaacgttgc gcaaactatt aactggcgaa ctacttactc
     5581 tagcttcccg gcaacaatta atagactgga tggaggcgga taaagttgca ggaccacttc
     5641 tgcgctcggc ccttccggct ggctggttta ttgctgataa atctggagcc ggtgagcgtg
     5701 ggtctcgcgg tatcattgca gcactggggc cagatggtaa gccctcccgt atcgtagtta
     5761 tctacacgac ggggagtcag gcaactatgg atgaacgaaa tagacagatc gctgagatag
     5821 gtgcctcact gattaagcat tggtaactgt cagaccaagt ttactcatat atactttaga
     5881 ttgatttaaa acttcatttt taatttaaaa ggatctaggt gaagatcctt tttgataatc
     5941 tcatgaccaa aatcccttaa cgtgagtttt cgttccactg agcgtcagac cccgtagaaa
     6001 agatcaaagg atcttcttga gatccttttt ttctgcgcgt aatctgctgc ttgcaaacaa
     6061 aaaaaccacc gctaccagcg gtggtttgtt tgccggatca agagctacca actctttttc
     6121 cgaaggtaac tggcttcagc agagcgcaga taccaaatac tgttcttcta gtgtagccgt
     6181 agttaggcca ccacttcaag aactctgtag caccgcctac atacctcgct ctgctaatcc
     6241 tgttaccagt ggctgctgcc agtggcgata agtcgtgtct taccgggttg gactcaagac
     6301 gatagttacc ggataaggcg cagcggtcgg gctgaacggg gggttcgtgc acacagccca
     6361 gcttggagcg aacgacctac accgaactga gatacctaca gcgtgagcta tgagaaagcg
     6421 ccacgcttcc cgaagggaga aaggcggaca ggtatccggt aagcggcagg gtcggaacag
     6481 gagagcgcac gagggagctt ccagggggaa acgcctggta tctttatagt cctgtcgggt
     6541 ttcgccacct ctgacttgag cgtcgatttt tgtgatgctc gtcagggggg cggagcctat
     6601 ggaaaaacgc cagcaacgcg gcctttttac ggttcctggc cttttgctgg ccttttgctc
     6661 acatgttctt tcctgcgtta tcccctgatt ctgtggataa ccgtattacc gcctttgagt
     6721 gagctgatac cgctcgccgc agccgaacga ccgagcgcag cgagtcagtg agcgaggaag
     6781 cggaagagcg cccaatacgc aaaccgcctc tccccgcgcg ttggccgatt cattaatgca
     6841 gcaagctcat ggctgactaa ttttttttat ttatgcagag gccgaggccg cctcggcctc
     6901 tgagctattc cagaagtagt gaggaggctt ttttggaggc ctaggctttt gcaaaaagct
     6961 ccccgtggca cgacaggttt cccgactgga aagcgggcag tgagcgcaac gcaattaatg
     7021 tgagttagct cactcattag gcaccccagg ctttacactt tatgcttccg gctcgtatgt
     7081 tgtgtggaat tgtgagcgga taacaatttc acacaggaaa cagctatgac atgattacga
     7141 atttcacaaa taaagcattt ttttcactgc attctagttg tggtttgtcc aaactcatca
     7201 atgtatctta tcatgtctgg atcaactgga taactcaagc taaccaaaat catcccaaac
     7261 ttcccacccc ataccctatt accactgcca attacctgtg gtttcattta ctctaaacct
     7321 gtgattcctc tgaattattt tcattttaaa gaaattgtat ttgttaaata tgtactacaa
     7381 acttagtagt tggaagggct aattcactcc caaagaagac aagatatcct tgatctgtgg
     7441 atctaccaca cacaaggcta cttccctgat tagcagaact acacaccagg gccaggggtc
     7501 agatatccac tgacctttgg atggtgctac aagctagtac cagttgagcc agataaggta
     7561 gaagaggcca ataaaggaga gaacaccagc ttgttacacc ctgtgagcct gcatgggatg
     7621 gatgacccgg agagagaagt gttagagtgg aggtttgaca gccgcctagc atttcatcac
     7681 gtggcccgag agctgcatcc ggagtacttc aagaactgct gatatcgagc ttgctacaag
     7741 ggactttccg ctggggactt tccagggagg cgtggcctgg gcgggactgg ggagtggcga
     7801 gccctcagat cctgcatata agcagctgct ttttgcctgt actgggtctc tctggttaga
     7861 ccagatctga gcctgggagc tctctggcta actagggaac ccactgctta agcctcaata
     7921 aagcttgcct tgagtgcttc aagtagtgtg tgcccgtctg ttgtgtgact ctggtaacta
     7981 gagatccctc agaccctttt agtcagtgtg gaaaatctct agcagtggcg cccgaacagg
     8041 gacttgaaag cgaaagggaa accagaggag ctctctcgac gcaggactcg gcttgctgaa
     8101 gcgcgcacgg caagaggcga ggggcggcga ctggtgagta cgccaaaaat tttgactagc
     8161 ggaggctaga aggagagaga tgggtgcgag agcgtcagta ttaagcgggg gagaattaga
     8221 tcgcgatggg aaaaaattcg gttaaggcca gggggaaaga aaaaatataa attaaaacat
     8281 atagtatggg caagcaggga gctagaacga ttcgcagtta atcctggcct gttagaaaca
     8341 tcagaaggct gtagacaaat actgggacag ctacaaccat cccttcagac aggatcagaa
     8401 gaacttagat cattatataa tacagtagca accctctatt gtgtgcatca aaggatagag
     8461 ataaaagaca ccaaggaagc tttagacaag atagaggaag agcaaaacaa aagtaagacc
     8521 accgcacagc aagcggccgg ccgctgatct tcagacctgg aggaggagat atgagggaca
     8581 attggagaag tgaattatat aaatataaag tagtaaaaat tgaaccatta ggagtagcac
     8641 ccaccaaggc aaagagaaga gtggtgcaga gagaaaaaag agcagtggga ataggagctt
     8701 tgttccttgg gttcttggga gcagcaggaa gcactatggg cgcagcgtca atgacgctga
     8761 cggtacaggc cagacaatta ttgtctggta tagtgcagca gcagaacaat ttgctgaggg
     8821 ctattgaggc gcaacagcat ctgttgcaac tcacagtctg gggcatcaag cagctccagg
     8881 caagaatcct ggctgtggaa agatacctaa aggatcaaca gctcctgggg atttggggtt
     8941 gctctggaaa actcatttgc accactgctg tgccttggaa tgctagttgg agtaataaat
     9001 ctctggaaca gatttggaat cacacgacct ggatggagtg ggacagagaa attaacaatt
     9061 acacaagctt aatacactcc ttaattgaag aatcgcaaaa ccagcaagaa aagaatgaac
     9121 aagaattatt ggaattagat aaatgggcaa gtttgtggaa ttggtttaac ataacaaatt
     9181 ggctgtggta tataaaatta ttcataatga tagtaggagg cttggtaggt ttaagaatag
     9241 tttttgctgt actttctata gtgaatagag ttaggcaggg atattcacca ttatcgtttc
     9301 agacccacct cccaaccccg aggggacccg acaggcccga aggaatagaa gaagaaggtg
     9361 gagagagaga cagagacaga tccattcgat tagtgaacgg atctcgacgg tatcgccgaa
     9421 ttcacaaatg gcagtattca tccacaattt taaaagaaaa ggggggattg gggggtacag
     9481 tgcaggggaa agaatagtag acataatagc aacagacata caaactaaag aattacaaaa
     9541 acaaattaca aaaattcaaa attttcgggt ttattacagg gacagcagag atccagtttg
     9601 gactagtcgt gaggctccgg tgcccgtcag tgggcagagc gcacatcgcc cacagtcccc
     9661 gagaagttgg ggggaggggt cggcaattga accggtgcct agagaaggtg gcgcggggta
     9721 aactgggaaa gtgatgtcgt gtactggctc cgcctttttc ccgagggtgg gggagaaccg
     9781 tatataagtg cagtagtcgc cgtgaacgtt ctttttcgca acgggtttgc cgccagaaca
     9841 caggtaagtg ccgtgtgtgg ttcccgcggg cctggcctct ttacgggtta tggcccttgc
     9901 gtgccttgaa ttacttccac ctggctgcag tacgtgattc ttgatcccga gcttcgggtt
     9961 ggaagtgggt gggagagttc gaggccttgc gcttaaggag ccccttcgcc tcgtgcttga
    10021 gttgaggcct ggcctgggcg ctggggccgc cgcgtgcgaa tctggtggca ccttcgcgcc
    10081 tgtctcgctg ctttcgataa gtctctagcc atttaaaatt tttgatgacc tgctgcgacg
    10141 ctttttttct ggcaagatag tcttgtaaat gcgggccaag atctgcacac tggtatttcg
    10201 gtttttgggg ccgcgggcgg cgacggggcc cgtgcgtccc agcgcacatg ttcggcgagg
    10261 cggggcctgc gagcgcggcc accgagaatc ggacgggggt agtctcaagc tggccggcct
    10321 gctctggtgc ctggcctcgc gccgccgtgt atcgccccgc cctgggcggc aaggctggcc
    10381 cggtcggcac cagttgcgtg agcggaaaga tggccgcttc ccggccctgc tgcagggagc
    10441 tcaaaatgga ggacgcggcg ctcgggagag cgggcgggtg agtcacccac acaaaggaaa
    10501 agggcctttc cgtcctcagc cgtcgcttca tgtgactcca cggagtaccg ggcgccgtcc
    10561 aggcacctcg attagttctc gagcttttgg agtacgtcgt ctttaggttg gggggagggg
    10621 ttttatgcga tggagtttcc ccacactgag tgggtggaga ctgaagttag gccagcttgg
    10681 cacttgatgt aattctcctt ggaatttgcc ctttttgagt ttggatcttg gttcattctc
    10741 aagcctcaga cagtggttca aagttttttt cttccatttc aggtgtcgtg a
//
