>Addgene plasmid #116132 | pHAGE-BRAF-T599Ifs*13 | depositor partial sequence | sequence record 219006 | insert
ATGGCGGCGCTGAGCGGTGGCGGTGGTGGCGGCGCGGAGCCGGGCCAGGCTCTGTTCAACGGGGACATGG
AGCCCGAGGCCGGCGCCGGCGCCGGCGCCGCGGCCTCTTCGGCTGCGGACCCTGCCATTCCGGAGGAGGT
GTGGAATATCAAACAAATGATTAAGTTGACACAGGAACATATAGAGGCCCTATTGGACAAATTTGGTGGG
GAGCATAATCCACCATCAATATATCTGGAGGCCTATGAAGAATACACCAGCAAGCTAGATGCACTCCAAC
AAAGAGAACAACAGTTATTGGAATCTCTGGGGAACGGAACTGATTTTTCTGTTTCTAGCTCTGCATCAAT
GGATACCGTTACATCTTCTTCCTCTTCTAGCCTTTCAGTGCTACCTTCATCTCTTTCAGTTTTTCAAAAT
CCCACAGATGTGGCACGGAGCAACCCCAAGTCACCACAAAAACCTATCGTTAGAGTCTTCCTGCCCAACA
AACAGAGGACAGTGGTACCTGCAAGGTGTGGAGTTACAGTCCGAGACAGTCTAAAGAAAGCACTGATGAT
GAGAGGTCTAATCCCAGAGTGCTGTGCTGTTTACAGAATTCAGGATGGAGAGAAGAAACCAATTGGTTGG
GACACTGATATTTCCTGGCTTACTGGAGAAGAATTGCATGTGGAAGTGTTGGAGAATGTTCCACTTACAA
CACACAACTTTGTACGAAAAACGTTTTTCACCTTAGCATTTTGTGACTTTTGTCGAAAGCTGCTTTTCCA
GGGTTTCCGCTGTCAAACATGTGGTTATAAATTTCACCAGCGTTGTAGTACAGAAGTTCCACTGATGTGT
GTTAATTATGACCAACTTGATTTGCTGTTTGTCTCCAAGTTCTTTGAACACCACCCAATACCACAGGAAG
AGGCGTCCTTAGCAGAGACTGCCCTAACATCTGGATCATCCCCTTCCGCACCCGCCTCGGACTCTATTGG
GCCCCAAATTCTCACCAGTCCGTCTCCTTCAAAATCCATTCCAATTCCACAGCCCTTCCGACCAGCAGAT
GAAGATCATCGAAATCAATTTGGGCAACGAGACCGATCCTCATCAGCTCCCAATGTGCATATAAACACAA
TAGAACCTGTCAATATTGATGACTTGATTAGAGACCAAGGATTTCGTGGTGATGGAGGATCAACCACAGG
TTTGTCTGCTACCCCCCCTGCCTCATTACCTGGCTCACTAACTAACGTGAAAGCCTTACAGAAATCTCCA
GGACCTCAGCGAGAAAGGAAGTCATCTTCATCCTCAGAAGACAGGAATCGAATGAAAACACTTGGTAGAC
GGGACTCGAGTGATGATTGGGAGATTCCTGATGGGCAGATTACAGTGGGACAAAGAATTGGATCTGGATC
ATTTGGAACAGTCTACAAGGGAAAGTGGCATGGTGATGTGGCAGTGAAAATGTTGAATGTGACAGCACCT
ACACCTCAGCAGTTACAAGCCTTCAAAAATGAAGTAGGAGTACTCAGGAAAACACGACATGTGAATATCC
TACTCTTCATGGGCTATTCCACAAAGCCACAACTGGCTATTGTTACCCAGTGGTGTGAGGGCTCCAGCTT
GTATCACCATCTCCATATCATTGAGACCAAATTTGAGATGATCAAACTTATAGATATTGCACGACAGACT
GCACAGGGCATGGATTACTTACACGCCAAGTCAATCATCCACAGAGACCTCAAGAGTAATAATATATTTC
TTCATGAAGACCTCACAGTAAAAATAGGTGATTTTGGTCTAGCTATACGTGAAATCTCGATGGAGTGGGT
CCCATCAGTTTGAACAGTTGTCTGGATCCATTTTGTGGATGGCACCAGAAGTCATCAGAATGCAAGATAA
AAATCCATACAGCTTTCAGTCAGATGTATATGCATTTGGAATTGTTCTGTATGAATTGATGACTGGACAG
TTACCTTATTCAAACATCAACAACAGGGACCAGATAATTTTTATGGTGGGACGAGGATACCTGTCTCCAG
ATCTCAGTAAGGTACGGAGTAACTGTCCAAAAGCCATGAAGAGATTAATGGCAGAGTGCCTCAAAAAGAA
AAGAGATGAGAGACCACTCTTTCCCCAAATTCTCGCCTCTATTGAGCTGCTGGCCCGCTCATTGCCAAAA
ATTCACCGCAGTGCATCAGAACCCTCCTTGAATCGGGCTGGTTTCCAAACAGAGGATTTTAGTCTATATG
CTTGTGCTTCTCCAAAAACACCCATCCAGGCAGGGGGATATGGTGCGTTTCCTGTCCACTAG
